Addgene plasmid #1658: L4506
Purpose: (Empty Backbone)
Depositing lab: Andrew Fire. Depositing organization: Carnegie Institution for Science.
Backbone
  Vector backbone: Unknown
  Backbone size (bp): 4699
  Vector type: Worm Expression
Growth in bacteria
  Bacterial resistance: Ampicillin, 100 μg/mL
  Growth temperature: 37°C
  Growth strain: DH5alpha
  Copy number: Unknown
Gene/Insert
  Gene/Insert name: None
  Tag / fusion protein: SV40NLS, gfpN, IVSR, IVSS, IVST, gfpT203Y, gfpC, IVSM, IVSL, unc54-204, unc545', IVSA
  Cloning method: Restriction Enzyme
Terms and licenses: Academic/Nonprofit Terms; Industry Terms: Not Available to Industry
Depositor comments: See Fire Lab Vector Kit Documentation 1999. Fire Lab Miniprep Number pPD130.04, Ligation number L4506.
How to cite: L4506 was a gift from Andrew Fire (Addgene plasmid # 1658 ; http://n2t.net/addgene:1658 ; RRID:Addgene_1658)
