[The description below was written by a language model from this plasmid's Addgene catalogue record and pLannotate feature annotations shown in this document.]
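Description:
L4506 (Fire Lab miniprep pPD130.04) is an empty-backbone Caenorhabditis elegans expression vector from the 1999 Fire Lab Vector Kit, about 4.7 kb in size. The parental backbone is recorded as unknown, but the annotated features point to a pUC-type plasmid. It carries a high-copy ColE1/pMB1-family origin and an ampicillin resistance gene (β-lactamase) with its own promoter. It also contains remnants of the lac region (a lacI fragment, CAP binding site, lac promoter and operator) next to a fragment of the pUC18/19 multiple cloning site. Short rop and bom fragments are annotated as well.

The payload is a promoterless fluorescent reporter cassette meant to receive a user-supplied worm regulatory sequence by restriction cloning, since no insert or worm promoter is recorded. The listed components are an SV40 nuclear localisation signal, GFP coding segments (gfpN, gfpC) carrying the T203Y substitution, several synthetic introns (IVS elements) and unc-54-derived sequences. T203Y is the yellow-shifting mutation characteristic of YFP variants, which fits the automated annotation of the roughly 860 bp coding region as a Citrine-like protein; the circularly permuted label is probably just the closest database match. Synthetic introns are commonly included in worm vectors to improve transgene expression, and the NLS concentrates the signal in nuclei, making expressing cells easier to identify. The unc-54 sequences in vectors of this kind usually supply 3' end processing signals, although the feature table does not annotate them explicitly. The short "aex-5" fragment called downstream of the reporter may reflect genomic sequence adjacent to unc-54, but the record does not confirm this. The vector is typically used to build transcriptional or translational YFP reporter fusions for analysing gene expression patterns in transgenic worms.
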