Features (pLannotate 1.2.2; 12 found; start..end, strand, type, name):
     46..909     +  CDS            cpCitrine: cpCitrine is a basic (constitutively fluorescent) green/yellow fluorescent protein published in 2001, derived from Aequorea victoria.
   1582..1734    +  CDS            aex-5 (fragment): AEX5_CAEEL - Also known as kpc-3 From Caenorhabditis elegans.
   1862..1897    +  CDS            rop (fragment): Rop protein, which maintains plasmids at low copy number; rop
   1999..2098    +  misc_feature   bom (fragment): basis of mobility region from pBR322
   2196..2300    +  promoter       AmpR promoter: bla
   2301..3161    +  CDS            AmpR: β-lactamase; bla; confers resistance to ampicillin, carbenicillin, and related antibiotics
   3332..3920    +  rep_origin     ori: high-copy-number ColE1/pMB1/pBR322/pUC origin of replication
   4103..4195    +  CDS            lacI (fragment): lac repressor; lacI; The lac repressor binds to the lac operator to inhibit transcription in E. coli. This inhibition can be relieved by adding lactose or isopropyl-β-D-thiogalactopyranoside (IPTG).
   4208..4229    +  protein_bind   CAP binding site: CAP binding activates transcription in the presence of cAMP. E. coli catabolite activator protein
   4244..4274    +  promoter       lac promoter: promoter for the E. coli lac operon
   4282..4298    +  protein_bind   lac operator: The lac repressor binds to the lac operator to inhibit transcription in E. coli. This inhibition can be relieved by adding lactose or isopropyl-β-D-thiogalactopyranoside (IPTG). lac repressor encoded by lacI
   4335..4372    -  misc_feature   MCS (fragment): pUC18/19 multiple cloning site
>Addgene plasmid #1658 | L4506 | depositor full sequence | sequence record 268 | Author sequence
ATGACTGCTCCAAAGAAGAAGCGTAAGGTACCGGTAGAAAAAATGAGTAAAGGAGAAGAACTTTTCACTG
GAGTTGTCCCAATTCTTGTTGAATTAGATGGTGATGTTAATGGGCACAAATTTTCTGTCAGTGGAGAGGG
TGAAGGTGATGCAACATACGGAAAACTTACCCTTAAATTTATTTGCACTACTGGAAAACTACCTGTTCCA
TGGGTAAGTTTAAACATATATATACTAACTAACCCTGATTATTTAAATTTTCAGCCAACACTTGTCACTA
CTTTCGCTTATGGTCTTCAATGCTTCGCCAGATACCCAGATCATATGAAACAGCATGACTTTTTCAAGAG
TGCCATGCCCGAAGGTTATGTACAGGAAAGAACTATATTTTTCAAAGATGACGGGAACTACAAGACACGT
AAGTTTAAACAGTTCGGTACTAACTAACCATACATATTTAAATTTTCAGGTGCTGAAGTCAAGTTTGAAG
GTGATACCCTTGTTAATAGAATCGAGTTAAAAGGTATTGATTTTAAAGAAGATGGAAACATTCTTGGACA
CAAATTGGAATACAACTATAACTCACACAATGTATACATCATGGCAGACAAACAAAAGAATGGAATCAAA
GTTGTAAGTTTAAACATGATTTTACTAACTAACTAATCTGATTTAAATTTTCAGAACTTCAAAATTAGAC
ACAACATTGAAGATGGAAGCGTTCAACTAGCAGACCATTATCAACAAAATACTCCAATTGGCGATGGCCC
TGTCCTTTTACCAGACAACCATTACCTGTCCTACCAATCTGCCCTTTCGAAAGATCCCAACGAAAAGAGA
GACCACATGGTCCTTCTTGAGTTTGTAACAGCTGCTGGGATTACACATGGCATGGATGAACTATACAAAT
AGCATTCGTAGAATTGTAAGTTTAAACTTTCTCATACTAACTAACGCGCTCTATTTAAATTTTCAGAATT
CCAACTGAGCGCCGGTCGCTACCATTACCAACTTGTCTGGTGTCAAAAATAATAGGGGCCGCTGTCATCA
GAGTAAGTTTAAACTGAGTTCTACTAACTAACGAGTAATATTTAAATTTTCAGCATCTCGCGCCCGTGCC
TCTGACTTCTAAGTCCAATTACTCTTCAACATCCCTACATGCTCTTTCTCCCTGTGCTCCCACCCCCTAT
TTTTGTTATTATCAAAAAACTTCTCTTAATTTCTTTGTTTTTTAGCTTCTTTTAAGTCACCTCTAACAAT
GAAATTGTGTAGATTCAAAAATAGAATTAATTCGTAATAAAAAGTCGAAAAAAATTGTGCTCCCTCCCCC
CATTAATAATAATTCTATCCCAAAATCTACACAATGTTCTGTGTACACTTCTTATGTTTTTTACTTCTGA
TAAATTTTTTTGAAACATCATAGAAAAAACCGCACACAAAATACCTTATCATATGTTACGTTTCAGTTTA
TGACCGCAATTTTTATTTCTTCGCACGTCTGGGCCTCTCATGACGTCAAATCATGCTCATCGTGAAAAAG
TTTTGGAGTATTTTTGGAATTTTTCAATCAAGTGAAAGTTTATGAAATTAATTTTCCTGCTTTTGCTTTT
TGGGGTTTCCCCTATTGTTTGTCAAGATTTCGAGGACGGCGTTTTTCTTGCTAAAATCACAAGTATTGAT
GAGCACGATGCAAGAAAGATCGGAAGAAGGTTTGGGTTTGAGGCTCAGTGGAAGGTGAGTAGAAGTTGAT
AATTTGAAAGTGGAGTAGTGTCTATGGGGTTTTTGCCTTAAATGACAGAATACATTCCCAATATACCAAA
CATAACTGTTTCCTACTAGTCGGCCGTACGGGCCCTTTCGTCTCGCGCGTTTCGGTGATGACGGTGAAAA
CCTCTGACACATGCAGCTCCCGGAGACGGTCACAGCTTGTCTGTAAGCGGATGCCGGGAGCAGACAAGCC
CGTCAGGGCGCGTCAGCGGGTGTTGGCGGGTGTCGGGGCTGGCTTAACTATGCGGCATCAGAGCAGATTG
TACTGAGAGTGCACCATATGCGGTGTGAAATACCGCACAGATGCGTAAGGAGAAAATACCGCATCAGGCG
GCCTTAAGGGCCTCGTGATACGCCTATTTTTATAGGTTAATGTCATGATAATAATGGTTTCTTAGACGTC
AGGTGGCACTTTTCGGGGAAATGTGCGCGGAACCCCTATTTGTTTATTTTTCTAAATACATTCAAATATG
TATCCGCTCATGAGACAATAACCCTGATAAATGCTTCAATAATATTGAAAAAGGAAGAGTATGAGTATTC
AACATTTCCGTGTCGCCCTTATTCCCTTTTTTGCGGCATTTTGCCTTCCTGTTTTTGCTCACCCAGAAAC
GCTGGTGAAAGTAAAAGATGCTGAAGATCAGTTGGGTGCACGAGTGGGTTACATCGAACTGGATCTCAAC
AGCGGTAAGATCCTTGAGAGTTTTCGCCCCGAAGAACGTTTTCCAATGATGAGCACTTTTAAAGTTCTGC
TATGTGGCGCGGTATTATCCCGTATTGACGCCGGGCAAGAGCAACTCGGTCGCCGCATACACTATTCTCA
GAATGACTTGGTTGAGTACTCACCAGTCACAGAAAAGCATCTTACGGATGGCATGACAGTAAGAGAATTA
TGCAGTGCTGCCATAACCATGAGTGATAACACTGCGGCCAACTTACTTCTGACAACGATCGGAGGACCGA
AGGAGCTAACCGCTTTTTTGCACAACATGGGGGATCATGTAACTCGCCTTGATCGTTGGGAACCGGAGCT
GAATGAAGCCATACCAAACGACGAGCGTGACACCACGATGCCTGTAGCAATGGCAACAACGTTGCGCAAA
CTATTAACTGGCGAACTACTTACTCTAGCTTCCCGGCAACAATTAATAGACTGGATGGAGGCGGATAAAG
TTGCAGGACCACTTCTGCGCTCGGCCCTTCCGGCTGGCTGGTTTATTGCTGATAAATCTGGAGCCGGTGA
GCGTGGGTCTCGCGGTATCATTGCAGCACTGGGGCCAGATGGTAAGCCCTCCCGTATCGTAGTTATCTAC
ACGACGGGGAGTCAGGCAACTATGGATGAACGAAATAGACAGATCGCTGAGATAGGTGCCTCACTGATTA
AGCATTGGTAACTGTCAGACCAAGTTTACTCATATATACTTTAGATTGATTTAAAACTTCATTTTTAATT
TAAAAGGATCTAGGTGAAGATCCTTTTTGATAATCTCATGACCAAAATCCCTTAACGTGAGTTTTCGTTC
CACTGAGCGTCAGACCCCGTAGAAAAGATCAAAGGATCTTCTTGAGATCCTTTTTTTCTGCGCGTAATCT
GCTGCTTGCAAACAAAAAAACCACCGCTACCAGCGGTGGTTTGTTTGCCGGATCAAGAGCTACCAACTCT
TTTTCCGAAGGTAACTGGCTTCAGCAGAGCGCAGATACCAAATACTGTCCTTCTAGTGTAGCCGTAGTTA
GGCCACCACTTCAAGAACTCTGTAGCACCGCCTACATACCTCGCTCTGCTAATCCTGTTACCAGTGGCTG
CTGCCAGTGGCGATAAGTCGTGTCTTACCGGGTTGGACTCAAGACGATAGTTACCGGATAAGGCGCAGCG
GTCGGGCTGAACGGGGGGTTCGTGCACACAGCCCAGCTTGGAGCGAACGACCTACACCGAACTGAGATAC
CTACAGCGTGAGCATTGAGAAAGCGCCACGCTTCCCGAAGGGAGAAAGGCGGACAGGTATCCGGTAAGCG
GCAGGGTCGGAACAGGAGAGCGCACGAGGGAGCTTCCAGGGGGAAACGCCTGGTATCTTTATAGTCCTGT
CGGGTTTCGCCACCTCTGACTTGAGCGTCGATTTTTGTGATGCTCGTCAGGGGGGCGGAGCCTATGGAAA
AACGCCAGCAACGCGGCCTTTTTACGGTTCCTGGCCTTTTGCTGGCCTTTTGCTCACATGTTCTTTCCTG
CGTTATCCCCTGATTCTGTGGATAACCGTATTACCGCCTTTGAGTGAGCTGATACCGCTCGCCGCAGCCG
AACGACCGAGCGCAGCGAGTCAGTGAGCGAGGAAGCGGAAGAGCGCCCAATACGCAAACCGCCTCTCCCC
GCGCGTTGGCCGATTCATTAATGCAGCTGGCACGACAGGTTTCCCGACTGGAAAGCGGGCAGTGAGCGCA
ACGCAATTAATGTGAGTTAGCTCACTCATTAGGCACCCCAGGCTTTACACTTTATGCTTCCGGCTCGTAT
GTTGTGTGGAATTGTGAGCGGATAACAATTTCACACAGGAAACAGCTATGACCATGATTACGCCAAGCTT
GCATGCCTGCAGGTCGACTCTAGAGGATCCCCAATTCTTGAGACTTCCACTATCTTCTCTGGCACCCTCC
ACTACGCGTAGGCGTCTCTCGCTTCGTGTATTCCCGGGAAGCCGGGTTCCCGTCTCTCCCGCCGCTGCCG
CTGCCGCACACAGCTTTACACCTCGTAGAATCCCCAAAGAGGGGCGTGGCTTGCGGGTGCCAACATCCTC
CTGCCGAGGAAGAAGCAGGCACTCATCACTCGCATCATCAACCTCGGGATTGGCCAAAGGACCCAAAGGT
ATGTTTCGAATGATACTAACATAACATAGAACATTTTCAGGAGGACCCTTGGAGGGTACCGAGCTCAGAA
AAA
