>Addgene plasmid #1658 | L4506 | addgene partial sequence | sequence record 16790 | 1658_m13reverse
GNGCCTGCGGTCGACTCTAGAGGATCCCCAATTCTTGAGACTTCCACTATCTTCTCTGGCACCCNCCACT
ACGCGTAGGCGTCTCTCGCTTCGTGTATTCCCGGGAAGCCGGGTTCCCGTCTCTCCCGCCGCTGCCGCTG
CCGCACACAGCTTTACACCTCGTAGAATCCCCAAAGAGGGGCGTGGCTTGCGGGTGCCAACATCCTCCTG
CCGAGGAAGAAGCAGGCACTCATCACTCGCATCATCAACCTCGGGATTGGCCAAAGGACCCAAAGGTATG
TTTCGAATGATACTAACATAACATAGAACATTTTCAGGAGGACCCTTGGAGGGTACCGAGCTCAGAAAAA
ATGACTGCTCCAAAGAAGAAGCGTAAGGTACCGGTAGAAAAAATGAGTAAAGGAGAAGAACTTTTCACTG
GAGTTGTCCCAATTCTTGTTGAATTAGATGGTGATGTTAATGGGCACAAATTTTCTGTCAGTGGAGAGGG
TGAAGGTGATGTAACATACGGAAAACTTACCCTTAAATTTATTTGCACTACTGGAAAACTACCTGTTCCA
TGGGTAAGTTTAAACATATATATACTAACTAACCCTGATTATTTAAATTTTCAGCCAACACTTGTCACTA
CTTTCGCTTATGGTCTTCAATGCTTCGCCAGATACCCAGATCATATGAAACAGCATGACTTTTTCAAGAG
TGCCATGCCCGAAGGTTATGTACAGGAAAGAACTATATTTTTCAAAGATGACGGGAACTACAAGACACGT
AAGTTTAAACAGTTCGGTACTAACTAACCATACATATTTAAATTTTCAGGTGCTGAAGTCAAGTTTGAAG
GTGATACCCTTGTTAATAGAATCGAGTTAAAAGGTATTGATTTTAAAGAAGATGGAAACATTCTTGGACA
CAAATTGGAATACAACTATAACTCACACAATGTATACATCATGGCAGACAAACAAAAGAATGGAATCNAA
GTNGTANGTTTAAACATGATTTTACTAACTAACTAATCTGATTAAATTTCNGAACTCCAAATNAGACCNA
CATTGAGATGGAGCGTTCACTAGCAAACNTNTCACAAATACTCCATTGGNGANGGCCTGTCNTTTACAAA
AACNTNACTGTCTACATCGNCNTTCAAAATCCCNCAAAAAAAACCNNTGGCCCTCTTGATTNGAANCCTN
GGGGATACCTGGNNGGAGANNTACAANNCNTCNNAATTGGAGTTAACNTTCNACCAACAAGGCCTTNTTA
NTTTNAAANTCCAGGNGGCCGGGCCTNCTNAANTTTNGGGGAAAAAAGGGCCNTCCNAAAATTACGCTCC
CNACCAAATTTTTTTCC
